Addgene plasmid #238762: SmBiT-PPP1R15A Fusion Vector
Depositing lab: Promega Corporation.
Backbone
  Vector backbone: pFN218K SmBiT CMV-Blast Flexi Vector
  Vector type: Mammalian Expression
  Selectable markers: Blasticidin
Growth in bacteria
  Bacterial resistance: Kanamycin, 50 μg/mL
  Growth temperature: 37°C
  Growth strain: DH5alpha
  Copy number: High Copy
Gene/Insert
  Gene/Insert name: PPP1R15A
  Species: H. sapiens (human)
  Mutation: None
  Entrez Gene: PPP1R15A (a.k.a. GADD34)
  Promoter: CMV
  Tag / fusion protein: SmBiT (N terminal on backbone)
  Cloning method: Other
How to cite: SmBiT-PPP1R15A Fusion Vector was a gift from Promega Corporation (Addgene plasmid # 238762 ; http://n2t.net/addgene:238762 ; RRID:Addgene_238762)
