[The description below was written by a language model from this plasmid's Addgene catalogue record and pLannotate feature annotations shown in this document.]
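Description:
SmBiT-PPP1R15A Fusion Vector is a mammalian expression plasmid built on the pFN218K SmBiT CMV-Blast Flexi Vector backbone. It is propagated in E. coli as a high-copy plasmid through a ColE1/pUC-type origin and selected with kanamycin, using an nptII (neo) gene driven by the synthetic bacterial EM7 promoter. For selection in mammalian cells it carries a separate cassette in which the SV40 enhancer/early promoter drives blasticidin S deaminase (BSD), terminated by a synthetic polyadenylation signal. A single loxP site lies just upstream of the EM7-neo unit; the record does not state its purpose.

The payload is the unmutated human PPP1R15A (GADD34) coding sequence. This gene encodes the regulatory subunit that recruits protein phosphatase 1 to dephosphorylate eIF2α, helping cells resume protein synthesis after stress. Expression is driven by the CMV immediate-early enhancer and promoter, followed by a chimeric β-globin/immunoglobulin intron that generally improves transcript processing, and it ends at an SV40 poly(A) signal. A T7 promoter sits between the intron and the open reading frame, which could allow in vitro transcription. According to the catalogue entry, the backbone supplies an N-terminal SmBiT tag, although the automated annotation does not mark it as a separate feature, presumably because the peptide is so short. SmBiT is the small peptide fragment of split NanoLuc luciferase, which regains luminescence when brought close to the complementary LgBiT fragment. The construct is therefore suited to luminescence complementation assays of PPP1R15A interactions in live mammalian cells when paired with a LgBiT-tagged partner, though the record does not name a specific application. The small annotated fragments of large T antigen and SET1 are probably incidental matches to flanking vector sequence.
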