Features (pLannotate 1.2.2; 18 found; start..end, strand, type, name):
     24..105     -  polyA_signal   SV40 poly(A) signal: SV40 polyadenylation signal
    128..211     -  CDS            large T antigen (fragment): large T antigen from SV40 (simian virus 40)
    276..641     +  enhancer       CMV enhancer: human cytomegalovirus immediate early enhancer
    643..842     +  promoter       CMV promoter: human cytomegalovirus (CMV) immediate early promoter
    981..1113    +  intron         chimeric intron: chimera between introns from human β-globin and immunoglobulin heavy chain genes
   1157..1175    +  promoter       T7 promoter: promoter for bacteriophage T7 RNA polymerase
   1279..3300    +  CDS            PPP1R15A: PR15A_HUMAN - Also known as GADD34. Experimental evidence at protein level: Swiss-Prot protein existence level 1. Recruits the serine/threonine-protein phosphatase PP1 to dephosphorylate the translation initiation factor eIF-2A/EIF2S1, thereby reversing the shut-off of protein synthesis initiated by stress-inducible kinases and facilitating recovery of cells from stress. Down-regulates the TGF-beta signaling pathway by promoting dephosphorylation of TGFB1 by PP1. May promote apoptosis by inducing TP53 phosphorylation on 'Ser-15'. From Homo sapiens (Human).
   3309..3364    +  misc_feature   MCS: pUC18/19 multiple cloning site
   3371..3420    +  CDS            SET1 (fragment): solubility-enhancement tag derived from T7 phage gene 10B
   3446..3567    -  polyA_signal   SV40 poly(A) signal: SV40 polyadenylation signal
   3590..3658    -  CDS            large T antigen (fragment): large T antigen from SV40 (simian virus 40)
   3682..3715    +  protein_bind   loxP: Cre-mediated recombination occurs in the 8-bp core sequence (GCATACAT). Cre recombinase
   3725..3772    +  promoter       EM7 promoter: synthetic bacterial promoter&nbsp
   3804..4595    +  CDS            neo: KKA2_KLEPN - Also known as kan, nptII. Experimental evidence at protein level: Swiss-Prot protein existence level 1. Resistance to kanamycin, neomycin, paromomycin, ribostamycin, butirosin and gentamicin B. From Klebsiella pneumoniae.
   4756..5344    -  rep_origin     ori: high-copy-number ColE1/pMB1/pBR322/pUC origin of replication
   5470..5518    -  polyA_signal   poly(A) signal: synthetic polyadenylation signal
   5542..5940    -  CDS            BSD: blasticidin S deaminase; Aspergillus terreus BSD; confers resistance to blasticidin
   5971..6328    -  promoter       SV40 promoter: SV40 enhancer and early promoter
>Addgene plasmid #238762 | SmBiT-PPP1R15A Fusion Vector | addgene full sequence | sequence record 479901 | Addgene NGS Result
AAGACGCGTTAATTAAGACGTCGGCAGTGAAAAAAATGCTTTATTTGTGAAATTTGTGATGCTATTGCTT
TATTTGTAACCATTATAAGCTGCAATAAACAAGTTAACAACAACAATTGCATTCATTTTATGTTTCAGGT
TCAGGGGGAGGTGTGGGAGGTTTTTTAAAGCAAGTAAAACCTCTACAAATGTGGTATGGCTGATTATGAT
CCGCGGCCGCAATACGTCGACGTTATCAGCTGACTTCGTACGAGAGCCTAGGATTATGGCGCGCCACTAG
TTATTAATAGTAATCAATTACGGGGTCATTAGTTCATAGCCCATATATGGAGTTCCGCGTTACATAACTT
ACGGTAAATGGCCCGCCTGGCTGACCGCCCAACGACCCCCGCCCATTGACGTCAATAATGACGTATGTTC
CCATAGTAACGCCAATAGGGACTTTCCATTGACGTCAATGGGTGGAGTATTTACGGTAAACTGCCCACTT
GGCAGTACATCAAGTGTATCATATGCCAAGTCCGCCCCCTATTGACGTCAATGACGGTAAATGGCCCGCC
TGGCATTATGCCCAGTACATGACCTTACGGGACTTTCCTACTTGGCAGTACATCTACGTATTAGTCATCG
CTATTACCATGGTGATGCGGTTTTGGCAGTACACCAATGGGCGTGGATAGCGGTTTGACTCACGGGGATT
TCCAAGTCTCCACCCCATTGACGTCAATGGGAGTTTGTTTTGGCACCAAAATCAACGGGACTTTCCAAAA
TGTCGTAATAACCCCGCCCCGTTGACGCAAATGGGCGGTAGGCGTGTACGGTGGGAGGTCTATATAAGCA
GAGCTGGTTTAGTGAACCGTCAGATCACTAGAAGCTTTATTGCGGTAGTTTATCACAGTTAAATTGCTAA
CGCAGTCAGTGCTTCTGACACAACAGTCTCGAACTTAAGCTGCAGAAGTTGGTCGTGAGGCACTGGGCAG
GTAAGTATCAAGGTTACAAGACAGGTTTAAGGAGACCAATAGAAACTGGGCTTGTCGAGACAGAGAAGAC
TCTTGCGTTTCTGATAGGCACCTATTGGTCTTACTGACATCCACTTTGCCTTTCTCTCCACAGGTGTCCA
CTCCCAGTTCAATTACAGCTCTTAAGGCTAGAGTATTAATACGACTCACTATAGGGCTAGCGCTCACCAT
GGTGACCGGCTACCGGCTGTTCGAGGAGATTCTCGGGAGCTCCGGTGGTGGCGGGAGCGGAGGTGGAGGC
TCGAGCGGTGCGATCGCCATGGCCCCAGGCCAAGCACCCCATCAGGCTACCCCGTGGAGGGATGCCCACC
CTTTCTTCCTCCTGTCCCCAGTGATGGGCCTCCTCAGCCGCGCCTGGAGCCGCCTGAGGGGCCTGGGACC
TCTAGAGCCCTGGCTGGTGGAAGCAGTAAAAGGAGCAGCTCTGGTAGAAGCTGGCCTGGAGGGAGAAGCT
AGGACTCCTCTGGCAATCCCCCATACCCCTTGGGGCAGACGCCCTGAAGAGGAGGCTGAAGACAGTGGAG
GCCCTGGAGAGGACAGAGAAACACTGGGGCTGAAAACCAGCAGTTCCCTTCCTGAAGCCTGGGGACTTTT
GGATGATGATGATGGCATGTATGGTGAGCGAGAGGCAACCAGTGTCCCTAGAGGGCAGGGAAGTCAATTT
GCAGATGGCCAGCGTGCTCCCCTGTCTCCCAGCCTTCTGATAAGGACACTGCAAGGTTCTGATAAGAACC
CAGGGGAGGAGAAAGCCGAGGAAGAGGGAGTTGCTGAAGAGGAGGGAGTTAACAAGTTCTCTTATCCACC
ATCACACCGGGAGTGTTGTCCAGCCGTGGAGGAGGAGGACGATGAAGAAGCTGTAAAGAAAGAAGCTCAC
AGAACCTCTACTTCTGCCTTGTCTCCAGGATCCAAGCCCAGCACTTGGGTGTCTTGCCCAGGGGAGGAAG
AGAATCAAGCCACGGAGGATAAAAGAACAGAAAGAAGTAAAGGAGCCAGGAAGACCTCCGTGTCCCCCCG
ATCTTCAGGCTCCGACCCCAGGTCCTGGGAGTATCGTTCAGGAGAGGCGTCCGAGGAGAAGGAGGAAAAG
GCACACAAAGAAACTGGGAAAGGAGAAGCTGCCCCAGGGCCGCAATCCTCAGCCCCAGCCCAGAGGCCCC
AGCTCAAGTCCTGGTGGTGCCAACCCAGTGATGAAGAGGAGGGTGAGGTCAAGGCTTTGGGGGCAGCTGA
GAAGGATGGAGAAGCTGAGTGTCCTCCCTGCATCCCCCCACCAAGTGCCTTCCTGAAGGCCTGGGTGTAT
TGGCCAGGAGAGGACACAGAGGAAGAGGAAGATGAGGAAGAAGATGAGGACAGTGACTCTGGATCAGATG
AGGAAGAGGGAGAAGCTGAGGCTTCCTCTTCCACTCCTGCTACAGGTGTCTTCTTGAAGTCCTGGGTCTA
TCAGCCAGGAGAGGACACAGAGGAGGAGGAAGATGAGGACAGTGATACAGGATCAGCCGAGGATGAAAGA
GAAGCTGAGACTTCTGCTTCCACACCCCCTGCAAGTGCTTTCTTGAAGGCCTGGGTGTATCGGCCAGGAG
AGGACACGGAGGAGGAGGAAGATGAGGATGTGGATAGTGAGGATAAGGAAGATGATTCAGAAGCAGCCTT
GGGAGAAGCTGAGTCAGACCCACATCCCTCCCACCCGGACCAGAGGGCCCACTTCAGGGGCTGGGGATAT
CGACCTGGAAAAGAGACAGAGGAAGAGGAAGCTGCTGAGGACTGGGGAGAAGCTGAGCCCTGCCCCTTCC
GAGTGGCCATCTATGTACCTGGAGAGAAGCCACCGCCTCCCTGGGCTCCTCCTAGGCTGCCCCTCCGACT
GCAAAGGCGGCTCAAGCGCCCAGAAACCCCTACTCATGATCCGGACCCTGAGACTCCCCTAAAGGCCAGA
AAGGTGCGCTTCTCCGAGAAGGTCACTGTCCATTTCCTGGCTGTCTGGGCAGGGCCGGCCCAGGCCGCCC
GCCAGGGCCCCTGGGAGCAGCTTGCTCGGGATCGCAGCCGCTTCGCACGCCGCATCACCCAGGCCCAGGA
GGAGCTGAGCCCCTGCCTCACCCCTGCTGCCCGGGCCAGAGCCTGGGCACGCCTCAGGAACCCACCTTTA
GCCCCCATCCCTGCCCTCACCCAGACCTTGCCTTCCTCCTCTGTCCCTTCGTCCCCAGTCCAGACCACGC
CCTTGAGCCAAGCTGTGGCCACACCTTCCCGCTCGTCTGCTGCTGCAGCGGCTGCCCTGGACCTCAGTGG
GAGGCGTGGCGTTTAAACGAATTCGGGCTCGGTACCCGGGGATCCTCTAGAGTCGACCTGCAGGCATGCA
AGCTGATCCGGCTGCTAACAAAGCCCGAAAGGAAGCTGAGTTGGCTGCTGCCACCGCTGAGCAAGGCCGC
TTCGAGCAGACATGATAAGATACATTGATGAGTTTGGACAAACCACAACTAGAATGCAGTGAAAAAAATG
CTTTATTTGTGAAATTTGTGATGCTATTGCTTTATTTGTAACCATTATAAGCTGCAATAAACAAGTTAAC
AACAACAATTGCATTCATTTTATGTTTCAGGTTCAGGGGGAGATGTGGGAGGTTTTTTTAAGCAAGTAAA
ACCTCTACAAATGTGGTAAAATCTTAATTAAGAATTCTAATATAACTTCGTATAGCATACATTATACGAA
GTTATGGATCCACTGTTGACAATTAATCATCGGCATAGTATATCGGCATAGTATAATACGACAAGGTGAG
GAACTAAACCCAGGAGGCAGATCATGATTGAACAAGATGGATTGCACGCAGGTTCTCCGGCCGCTTGGGT
GGAGAGGCTATTCGGCTATGACTGGGCACAACAGACAATCGGCTGCTCTGATGCCGCCGTGTTCCGGCTG
TCAGCGCAGGGGCGCCCGGTTCTTTTTGTCAAGACCGACCTGTCCGGTGCCCTGAATGAACTGCAGGACG
AGGCAGCGCGGCTATCGTGGCTGGCCACGACGGGCGTTCCTTGCGCAGCTGTGCTCGACGTTGTCACTGA
AGCGGGAAGGGACTGGCTGCTATTGGGCGAAGTGCCGGGGCAGGATCTCCTGTCATCTCACCTTGCTCCT
GCCGAGAAAGTATCCATCATGGCTGATGCAATGCGGCGGCTGCATACGCTTGATCCGGCTACCTGCCCAT
TCGACCACCAAGCGAAACATCGCATCGAGCGAGCACGTACTCGGATGGAAGCCGGTCTTGTCGATCAGGA
TGATCTGGACGAAGAGCATCAGGGGCTCGCGCCAGCCGAACTGTTCGCCAGGCTCAAGGCGCGCATGCCC
GACGGCGAGGATCTCGTCGTGACCCATGGCGATGCCTGCTTGCCGAATATCATGGTGGAAAATGGCCGCT
TTTCTGGATTCATCGACTGTGGCCGGCTGGGTGTGGCGGACCGCTATCAGGACATAGCGTTGGCTACCCG
TGATATTGCTGAAGAGCTTGGCGGCGAATGGGCTGACCGCTTCCTCGTGCTTTACGGTATCGCCGCTCCC
GATTCGCAGCGCATCGCCTTCTATCGCCTTCTTGACGAGTTCTTCTGATTCGAAATGACCGACCAAGCGA
CGCCCAACCGGTATCAGCTCACTCAAAGGCGGTAATACGGTTATCCACAGAATCAGGGGATAACGCAGGA
AAGAACATGTGAGCAAAAGGCCAGCAAAAGGCCAGGAACCGTAAAAAGGCCGCGTTGCTGGCGTTTTTCC
ATAGGCTCCGCCCCCCTGACGAGCATCACAAAAATCGACGCTCAAGTCAGAGGTGGCGAAACCCGACAGG
ACTATAAAGATACCAGGCGTTTCCCCCTGGAAGCTCCCTCGTGCGCTCTCCTGTTCCGACCCTGCCGCTT
ACCGGATACCTGTCCGCCTTTCTCCCTTCGGGAAGCGTGGCGCTTTCTCATAGCTCACGCTGTAGGTATC
TCAGTTCGGTGTAGGTCGTTCGCTCCAAGCTGGGCTGTGTGCACGAACCCCCCGTTCAGCCCGACCGCTG
CGCCTTATCCGGTAACTATCGTCTTGAGTCCAACCCGGTAAGACACGACTTATCGCCACTGGCAGCAGCC
ACTGGTAACAGGATTAGCAGAGCGAGGTATGTAGGCGGTGCTACAGAGTTCTTGAAGTGGTGGCCTAACT
ACGGCTACACTAGAAGGACAGTATTTGGTATCTGCGCTCTGCTGAAGCCAGTTACCTTCGGAAAAAGAGT
TGGTAGCTCTTGATCCGGCAAACAAACCACCGCTGGTAGCGGTGGTTTTTTTGTTTGCAAGCAGCAGATT
ACGCGCAGAAAAAAAGGATTTCAAGAAGATCCTTTGATCTTTTCTACGGGGTCTGACGCTCAGTGGAACG
AAAACTCACGTTAAGGGATTTTGGTCATGAGATTATCAAAAAGGATCTTCACCTAGATCCTTTTATAGTC
CGGAATCGTCACACAAAAAACCAACACACAGATGTAATGAAAATAAAGATATTTTATTGCGGCCATCGTG
ATGGCTAGAGTTTAGCCCTCCCACACATAACCAGAGGGCAGCAATTCACGAATCCCAACTGCCGTCGGCT
GTCCATCACTGTCCTTCACTATGGCTTTGATCCCAGGATGCAGATCGAGAAGCACCTGTCGGCACCGTCC
GCAGGGGCTCAAGATGCCCCTGTTCTCATTTCCGATCGCGACGATACAAGTCAGGTTGCCAGCTGCCGCA
GCAGCAGCAGTGCCCAGCACCACGAGTTCTGCACAAGGTCCCCCAGTAAAATGATATACATTGACACCAG
TGAAGATGCGGCCGTCGCTAGAGAGAGCTGCGCTGGCGACGCTGTAGTCTTCAGAGATGGGGATGCTGTT
GATTGTAGCCGTTGCTCTTTCAATGAGGGTGGATTCTTCTTGAGACAAAGGCTTGGCCATGGTGGCGCTA
GTGTCAGAAGAATCGAGCTTTTTGCAAAAGCCTAGGCCTCCAAAAAAGCCTCCTCACTACTTCTGGAATA
GCTCAGAGGCCGAGGCGGCCTCGGCCTCTGCATAAATAAAAAAAATTAGTCAGCCATGGGGCGGAGAATG
GGCGGAACTGGGCGGAGTTAGGGGCGGGATGGGCGGAGTTAGGGGCGGGACTATGGTTGCTGACTAATTG
AGATGCATGCTTTGCATACTTCTGCCTGCTGGGGAGCCTGGGGACTTTCCACACCTGGTTGCTGACTAAT
TGAGATGCATGCTTTGCATACTTCTGCCTGCTGGGGAGCCTGGGGACTTTCCACACCCTAACTGACACAC
ATTCCACAGCTGGTTCTTTCCGCCTCAGAAGGTACCTAACCAAGTTCCTCTTTCAGAGGTTATTTCAGGC
CATGGTGCTGCGC
